>Addgene plasmid #42370 | PRTFDC1A | depositor partial sequence | sequence record 57203 | PRTFDC1A sequence 772 bps
CATATGCACCATCATCATCATCATTCTTCTGGTGTAGATCTGGGTACCGAGAACCTGTACTTCCAATCCA
TGGCCGGGAGCAGCGAGGAGGCGCCAGACTACGGGCGAGGCGTCGTGATTATGGATGATTGGCCAGGGTA
TGACTTGAATTTATTCACGTACCCACAGCACTATTATGGAGACTTGGAGTATGTCCTCATCCCTCATGGT
ATCATTGTGGACAGAATTGAGCGGCTGGCCAAGGATATTATGAAAGACATAGGATATAGTGACATCATGG
TCCTGTGTGTGCTTAAAGGAGGTTACAAATTCTGTGCTGATCTCGTAGAACACCTTAAGAACATCAGCCG
AAATTCAGATCGATTTGTCTCAATGAAGGTTGATTTCATCAGACTAAAAAGTTACAGGAATGACCAGTCC
ATGGGTGAGATGCAGATAATCGGAGGCGATGATCTTTCAACGCTGGCTGGAAAGAATGTTCTCATTGTTG
AGGATGTTGTCGGAACTGGGAGGACCATGAAAGCACTACTCAGCAATATAGAGAAATACAAGCCCAACAT
GATTAAGGTAGCCAGTTTGTTGGTGAAGAGAACATCCAGAAGTGACGGCTTTAGACCTGACTATGCTGGA
TTTGAGATTCCAAACTTATTTGTGGTGGGATATGCCTTAGATTACAATGAATACTTCAGAGATCTGAATC
ACATATGCGTCATCAATGAGCACGGTAAAGAAAAATATCGAGTCTGACAGTAAAGGTGGATACGGATCCG
AA
