>Addgene plasmid #42370 | PRTFDC1A | addgene partial sequence | sequence record 59395 | T7 5'-TAATACGACTCACTATAGGG-3'
ATTCCCTCTAGAAATAATTTTGTTTAACTTTAAGAAGGAGATATACATATGCACCATCATCATCATCATT
CTTCTGGTGTAGATCTGGGTACCGAGAACCTGTACTTCCAATCCATGGCCGGGAGCAGCGAGGAGGCGCC
AGACTACGGGCGAGGCGTCGTGATTATGGATGATTGGCCAGGGTATGACTTGAATTTATTCACGTACCCA
CAGCACTATTATGGAGACTTGGAGTATGTCCTCATCCCTCATGGTATCATTGTGGACAGAATTGAGCGGC
TGGCCAAGGATATTATGAAAGACATAGGATATAGTGACATCATGGTCCTGTGTGTGCTTAAAGGAGGTTA
CAAATTCTGTGCTGATCTCGTAGAACACCTTAAGAACATCAGCCGAAATTCAGATCGATTTGTCTCAATG
AAGGTTGATTTCATCAGACTAAAAAGTTACAGGAATGACCAGTCCATGGGTGAGATGCAGATAATCGGAG
GCGATGATCTTTCAACGCTGGCTGGAAAGAATGTTCTCATTGTTGAGGATGTTGTCGGAACTGGGAGGAC
CATGAAAGCACTACTCAGCAATATAGAGAAATACAAGCCCAACATGATTAAGGTAGCCAGTTTGTTGGTG
AAGAGAACATCCAGAAGTGACGGCTTTAGACCTGACTATGCTGGATTTGAGATTCCAAACTTATTTGTGG
TGGGATATGCCTTAGATTACAATGAATACTTCAGAGATCTGAATCACATATGCGTCATCAATGAGCACGG
TAAAGAAAAATATCGAGTCTGACAGTAAAGGTGGATACGGATCCGAATTCGAGCTCCGTCGACAAGCTTG
CGGCCGCACTCGAGCACCACCACCACCACCACTGAGATCCGGCTGCTAACAAAGCCCGAAAGGAAGCTGA
GTTGGCTGCTGCCACCGCTGAGCAATAACTAGCATAACCCTGGC
