[The description below was written by a language model from this plasmid's Addgene catalogue record.]
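Description:
PRTFDC1A is a bacterial expression plasmid built on the pNIC28-Bsa4 backbone from the Structural Genomics Consortium, designed to produce recombinant human PRTFDC1 (phosphoribosyl transferase domain containing 1, also known as HHGP) in E. coli for structure determination. It is maintained as a high-copy plasmid under kanamycin selection. The record does not list the origin of replication or give a feature table, so the backbone elements cannot be described in detail. However, the T7 and T7-terminator sequencing primers indicate that the insert lies within a T7 expression cassette. This fits the depositor's recommendation of a DE3-type expression strain, which supplies T7 RNA polymerase, carrying a rare-codon supplementation plasmid.

The insert is about 772 bp of human PRTFDC1 coding sequence, introduced by ligation-independent cloning. The depositor cautions that it may not represent the full open reading frame, as is common for constructs whose boundaries were chosen to favour crystallisation. The mutation field only refers to the depositor comments, and these describe no specific sequence changes, so any differences from the reference sequence are not stated in the record. The protein is expressed with an N-terminal hexahistidine tag followed by a TEV protease recognition site. This allows purification by immobilised metal affinity chromatography and then removal of the tag by TEV cleavage. The construct is linked to a deposited crystal structure of PRTFDC1. It is typically used to produce purified protein for crystallography and, more generally, for biochemical or biophysical study of this phosphoribosyltransferase-domain protein.
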