Addgene plasmid #42370: PRTFDC1A
Purpose: Bacterial expression for structure determination; may not be full ORF
Depositing lab: Nicola Burgess-Brown. Depositing organization: University of Oxford.
Backbone
  Vector backbone: pNIC28-Bsa4
  Backbone manufacturer: SGC
  Vector type: Bacterial Expression
Growth in bacteria
  Bacterial resistance: Kanamycin, 50 μg/mL
  Growth temperature: 37°C
  Growth strain: Mach1 ;
  Copy number: High Copy
Gene/Insert
  Gene/Insert name: PRTFDC1A (alt names: PRTFDC1; gi|14250450; PDB:2JBH)
  Species: H. sapiens (human)
  Insert size (bp): 772
  Mutation: See Comments
  GenBank ID: PRTFDC1 gi|14250450
  Entrez Gene: PRTFDC1 (a.k.a. HHGP)
  Tag / fusion protein: His6-TEV (N terminal on insert)
  Cloning method: Ligation Independent Cloning
  Sequencing primers: 5′ T7; 3′ T7-term
Terms and licenses: Academic/Nonprofit Terms; Industry Terms: Not Available to Industry
Depositor comments: http://www.thesgc.org/structures/2JBH/ Use BL21(DE3)-R3-pRARE2 strain for expression.
How to cite: PRTFDC1A was a gift from Nicola Burgess-Brown (Addgene plasmid # 42370 ; http://n2t.net/addgene:42370 ; RRID:Addgene_42370)
